Addgene plasmid #32398: 1127-DP NTP wild type
Depositing lab: Kathleen Green. Depositing organization: Northwestern University. Publication: The amino-terminal domain of desmoplakin binds to plakoglobin and clusters desmosomal cadherin-plakoglobin complexes. Kowalczyk AP, Bornslaeger EA, Borgwardt JE, Palka HL, Dhaliwal AS, Corcoran CM, Denning MF, Green KJ. J Cell Biol. 1997 Nov 3;139(3):773-84. 10.1083/jcb.139.3.773 PubMed 9348293.
Backbone
  Vector backbone: pCMV
  Backbone size w/o insert (bp): 5000
  Vector type: Mammalian Expression
Growth in bacteria
  Bacterial resistance: Ampicillin, 100 μg/mL
  Growth temperature: 37°C
  Growth strain: DH5alpha
  Copy number: High Copy
Gene/Insert
  Gene/Insert name: Desmoplakin
  Species: H. sapiens (human)
  Insert size (bp): 1752
  Mutation: Contains only the first 584 aa
  Entrez Gene: DSP (a.k.a. DCWHKTA, DP)
  Promoter: CMV
  Tag / fusion protein: FLAG (C terminal on insert)
  Cloning method: Restriction Enzyme; 5′ cloning site EcoRI (unknown if destroyed); 3′ cloning site HindIII (unknown if destroyed)
  Sequencing primers: 5′ CMV-Fwd
Terms and licenses: Academic/Nonprofit Terms; Industry Terms: Not Available to Industry
How to cite: 1127-DP NTP wild type was a gift from Kathleen Green (Addgene plasmid # 32398 ; http://n2t.net/addgene:32398 ; RRID:Addgene_32398)
