[The description below was written by a language model from this plasmid's Addgene catalogue record.]
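Description:
1127-DP NTP wild type is a mammalian expression plasmid built on a pCMV backbone of about 5 kb. It carries a truncated human desmoplakin (DSP) coding sequence. The plasmid is maintained in E. coli as a high-copy construct under ampicillin selection. The record provides no feature table, so the origin of replication, the polyadenylation signal and any mammalian selection marker are not stated.

The 1,752 bp insert encodes only the first 584 amino acids of desmoplakin, the amino-terminal polypeptide ("NTP") of this desmosomal plaque protein, with otherwise wild-type sequence. It was cloned by restriction enzymes between EcoRI (5′) and HindIII (3′) sites; whether these sites survived cloning is not recorded. The CMV promoter, a strong constitutive viral promoter active in most cultured mammalian cells, drives expression. A FLAG epitope fused to the C-terminus of the fragment lets the truncated protein be detected or immunoprecipitated with anti-FLAG antibodies and distinguished from endogenous full-length desmoplakin.

The title of the associated publication indicates the context of use: studying how the desmoplakin amino-terminal domain binds plakoglobin and clusters desmosomal cadherin–plakoglobin complexes. The construct suits transfection experiments that examine this domain separately from the rest of the protein, which the fragment lacks. Such experiments could include localisation, co-immunoprecipitation and desmosome assembly assays. The "wild type" label suggests it may also serve as a reference for mutant versions of the same fragment, though the record does not describe any such variants.
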