>Addgene plasmid #32398 | 1127-DP NTP wild type | addgene partial sequence | sequence record 41187 | hDSP-F 5'-cacctgctggaacagatcaa-3'
ACAAGCGTCAGGTGCAGAACTTGGTAAACAAGTCTAAGAAGATTGTACAGCTGAAGCCTCGTAACCCAGA
CTACAGAAGCAATAAACCCATTATTCTCAGAGCTCTCTGTGACTACAAACAAGATCAGAAAATCGTGCAT
AAGGGGGATGAGTGTATCCTGAAGGACAACAACGAGCGCAGCAAGTGGTACGTGACGGGCCCGGGAGGCG
TTGACATGCTTGTTCCCTCTGTGGGGCTGATCATCCCTCCTCCGAACCCACTGGCCGTGGACCTCTCTTG
CAAGATTGAGCAGTACTACGAAGCCATCTTGGCTCTGTGGAACCAGCTCTACATCAACATGAAGAGCCTG
GTGTCCTGGCACTACTGCATGATTGACATAGAGAAGATCAGGGCCATGACAATCGCCAAGCTGAAAACAA
TGCGGCAGGAAGATTACATGAAGACGATAGCCGACCTTGAGTTAGATTACAAGGACGACGATGACAAGTA
GGATCAAGCTTGGGATCTTTGTGAAGGAACCTTACTTCTGTGGTGTGACATAATTGGACAAACTACCTAC
AGAGATTTAAAGCTCTAAGGTAAATATAAAATTTTTAAGTGTATAATGTGTTAAACTACTGATTCTAATT
GTTTGTGTATTTTAGATTCACAGTCCCAAGGCTCATTTCAGGCCCCTCAGTCCTCACAGTCTGTTCATGA
TCATAATCAGCCATACCACATTTGTAGAGGTTTTACTTGCTTTAAAAAACCTCCCACACCTCCCCCTGAA
CCTGAAACATAAAATGAATGCAATTGTTGTTGTTAACTTGTTTATTGCAGCTTATAATGGTTACAAATAA
AGCAATAGCATCACAAATTTCACAAATAAAGCATT
